>Addgene plasmid #214312 | pET28_Caspase-4_K356D | addgene full sequence | sequence record 423166 | Addgene NGS Result
ATCCGGATATAGTTCCTCCTTTCAGCAAAAAACCCCTCAAGACCCGTTTAGAGGCCCCAAGGGGTTATGC
TAGTTATTGCTCAGCGGTGGCAGCAGCCAACTCAGCTTCCTTTCGGGCTTTGTTAGCAGCCGGATCTCAG
TGGTGGTGGTGGTGGTGCTCGAGTGCGGCCGCAAGCTTGTCGACGGAGCTCGAATTCTCAATTGCCAGGA
AAGAGGTAGAAATATCTTGTCATGGACAGTCGTTCTATGGTGGGCATTTGAGCATCGGCCCTTGGAGTTT
CAAATGATTGCTGTACCTTCCGAAATACTTCCTCTAGGTGGCAGCACCAAGAATATTTCTGGAAGCATGT
GATGAGTTGTGTGATGAAGATAGAGCCCATTGTGCTGTCTCTCCAGGACACGTTGTGTGGCGTTGAAGAG
CAGAAAGCAATGAAGTCCTTCTCCACGTGGGTCTTGTAAACAGCATCTTCCTCCAGGTTCTCAGATGACT
GTGAAGAGGCCACTTCCAAGGATGCTGGAGAGTCTCTGACCCACAGTTCCCCACGGTTTGCACCTCTGCA
GGCCTGGACAATGATGACCTTGGGTTTGTCCTTCAGACTGAGGCAGTTGCGGTTGTTGAATATCTGGAAG
ATGGTGTCATAAAGCAGCACATCTGGTTTTTTCTCATCATGCACAGTTCCGCAGATTCCCTCCAGGATGC
CATGAGACATGAGTACCAAGAATGTGCTGTCAGAGGACTTGTGCTCTGGTCTGGTAGCAAATGCCCTCAG
CGCTGACTCCATATCCCTGGCTGTCAGATTCTCTTCTACATCTACACTATAGTCCAGACCCTCAAGTAGC
TCCTTCATCCCTGTGATGTCAAAGTCAGCTCCATTCCTCGGAGGCAGATGGTCAAACTCTGTATTGCATA
TGATGAGAGCCAGGCGTGTGCGGTTGTTTCTCTCCTTTATTGGATAGATCTCTTCAGCTCTTTCTTTACA
TAGTCTCAGGAATTCTTCATGAGGACAAAGCTTGAGGGCATCTGTAGATTCTCCTGACTCAGGTGGTCCA
GCGGATCCGCCCTGAAAATACAGGTTTTCCATATGGCTGCCGCGCGGCACCAGGCCGCTGCTGTGATGAT
GATGATGATGGCTGCTGCCCATGGTATATCTCCTTCTTAAAGTTAAACAAAATTATTTCTAGAGGGGAAT
TGTTATCCGCTCACAATTCCCCTATAGTGAGTCGTATTAATTTCGCGGGATCGAGATCTCGATCCTCTAC
GCCGGACGCATCGTGGCCGGCATCACCGGCGCCACAGGTGCGGTTGCTGGCGCCTATATCGCCGACATCA
CCGATGGGGAAGATCGGGCTCGCCACTTCGGGCTCATGAGCGCTTGTTTCGGCGTGGGTATGGTGGCAGG
CCCCGTGGCCGGGGGACTGTTGGGCGCCATCTCCTTGCATGCACCATTCCTTGCGGCGGCGGTGCTCAAC
GGCCTCAACCTACTACTGGGCTGCTTCCTAATGCAGGAGTCGCATAAGGGAGAGCGTCGAGATCCCGGAC
ACCATCGAATGGCGCAAAACCTTTCGCGGTATGGCATGATAGCGCCCGGAAGAGAGTCAATTCAGGGTGG
TGAATGTGAAACCAGTAACGTTATACGATGTCGCAGAGTATGCCGGTGTCTCTTATCAGACCGTTTCCCG
CGTGGTGAACCAGGCCAGCCACGTTTCTGCGAAAACGCGGGAAAAAGTGGAAGCGGCGATGGCGGAGCTG
AATTACATTCCCAACCGCGTGGCACAACAACTGGCGGGCAAACAGTCGTTGCTGATTGGCGTTGCCACCT
CCAGTCTGGCCCTGCACGCGCCGTCGCAAATTGTCGCGGCGATTAAATCTCGCGCCGATCAACTGGGTGC
CAGCGTGGTGGTGTCGATGGTAGAACGAAGCGGCGTCGAAGCCTGTAAAGCGGCGGTGCACAATCTTCTC
GCGCAACGCGTCAGTGGGCTGATCATTAACTATCCGCTGGATGACCAGGATGCCATTGCTGTGGAAGCTG
CCTGCACTAATGTTCCGGCGTTATTTCTTGATGTCTCTGACCAGACACCCATCAACAGTATTATTTTCTC
CCATGAAGACGGTACGCGACTGGGCGTGGAGCATCTGGTCGCATTGGGTCACCAGCAAATCGCGCTGTTA
GCGGGCCCATTAAGTTCTGTCTCGGCGCGTCTGCGTCTGGCTGGCTGGCATAAATATCTCACTCGCAATC
AAATTCAGCCGATAGCGGAACGGGAAGGCGACTGGAGTGCCATGTCCGGTTTTCAACAAACCATGCAAAT
GCTGAATGAGGGCATCGTTCCCACTGCGATGCTGGTTGCCAACGATCAGATGGCGCTGGGCGCAATGCGC
GCCATTACCGAGTCCGGGCTGCGCGTTGGTGCGGATATCTCGGTAGTGGGATACGACGATACCGAAGACA
GCTCATGTTATATCCCGCCGTTAACCACCATCAAACAGGATTTTCGCCTGCTGGGGCAAACCAGCGTGGA
CCGCTTGCTGCAACTCTCTCAGGGCCAGGCGGTGAAGGGCAATCAGCTGTTGCCCGTCTCACTGGTGAAA
AGAAAAACCACCCTGGCGCCCAATACGCAAACCGCCTCTCCCCGCGCGTTGGCCGATTCATTAATGCAGC
TGGCACGACAGGTTTCCCGACTGGAAAGCGGGCAGTGAGCGCAACGCAATTAATGTAAGTTAGCTCACTC
ATTAGGCACCGGGATCTCGACCGATGCCCTTGAGAGCCTTCAACCCAGTCAGCTCCTTCCGGTGGGCGCG
GGGCATGACTATCGTCGCCGCACTTATGACTGTCTTCTTTATCATGCAACTCGTAGGACAGGTGCCGGCA
GCGCTCTGGGTCATTTTCGGCGAGGACCGCTTTCGCTGGAGCGCGACGATGATCGGCCTGTCGCTTGCGG
TATTCGGAATCTTGCACGCCCTCGCTCAAGCCTTCGTCACTGGTCCCGCCACCAAACGTTTCGGCGAGAA
GCAGGCCATTATCGCCGGCATGGCGGCCCCACGGGTGCGCATGATCGTGCTCCTGTCGTTGAGGACCCGG
CTAGGCTGGCGGGGTTGCCTTACTGGTTAGCAGAATGAATCACCGATACGCGAGCGAACGTGAAGCGACT
GCTGCTGCAAAACGTCTGCGACCTGAGCAACAACATGAATGGTCTTCGGTTTCCGTGTTTCGTAAAGTCT
GGAAACGCGGAAGTCAGCGCCCTGCACCATTATGTTCCGGATCTGCATCGCAGGATGCTGCTGGCTACCC
TGTGGAACACCTACATCTGTATTAACGAAGCGCTGGCATTGACCCTGAGTGATTTTTCTCTGGTCCCGCC
GCATCCATACCGCCAGTTGTTTACCCTCACAACGTTCCAGTAACCGGGCATGTTCATCATCAGTAACCCG
TATCGTGAGCATCCTCTCTCGTTTCATCGGTATCATTACCCCCATGAACAGAAATCCCCCTTACACGGAG
GCATCAGTGACCAAACAGGAAAAAACCGCCCTTAACATGGCCCGCTTTATCAGAAGCCAGACATTAACGC
TTCTGGAGAAACTCAACGAGCTGGACGCGGATGAACAGGCAGACATCTGTGAATCGCTTCACGACCACGC
TGATGAGCTTTACCGCAGCTGCCTCGCGCGTTTCGGTGATGACGGTGAAAACCTCTGACACATGCAGCTC
CCGGAGACGGTCACAGCTTGTCTGTAAGCGGATGCCGGGAGCAGACAAGCCCGTCAGGGCGCGTCAGCGG
GTGTTGGCGGGTGTCGGGGCGCAGCCATGACCCAGTCACGTAGCGATAGCGGAGTGTATACTGGCTTAAC
TATGCGGCATCAGAGCAGATTGTACTGAGAGTGCACCATTGCGGTGTGAAATACCGCACAGATGCGTAAG
GAGAAAATACCGCATCAGGCGCTCTTCCGCTTCCTCGCTCACTGACTCGCTGCGCTCGGTCGTTCGGCTG
CGGCGAGCGGTATCAGCTCACTCAAAGGCGGTAATACGGTTATCCACAGAATCAGGGGATAACGCAGGAA
AGAACATGTGAGCAAAAGGCCAGCAAAAGGCCAGGAACCGTAAAAAGGCCGCGTTGCTGGCGTTTTTCCA
TAGGCTCCGCCCCCCTGACGAGCATCACAAAAATCGACGCTCAAGTCAGAGGTGGCGAAACCCGACAGGA
CTATAAAGATACCAGGCGTTTCCCCCTGGAAGCTCCCTCGTGCGCTCTCCTGTTCCGACCCTGCCGCTTA
CCGGATACCTGTCCGCCTTTCTCCCTTCGGGAAGCGTGGCGCTTTCTCATAGCTCACGCTGTAGGTATCT
CAGTTCGGTGTAGGTCGTTCGCTCCAAGCTGGGCTGTGTGCACGAACCCCCCGTTCAGCCCGACCGCTGC
GCCTTATCCGGTAACTATCGTCTTGAGTCCAACCCGGTAAGACACGACTTATCGCCACTGGCAGCAGCCA
CTGGTAACAGGATTAGCAGAGCGAGGTATGTAGGCGGTGCTACAGAGTTCTTGAAGTGGTGGCCTAACTA
CGGCTACACTAGAAGGACAGTATTTGGTATCTGCGCTCTGCTGAAGCCAGTTACCTTCGGAAAAAGAGTT
GGTAGCTCTTGATCCGGCAAACAAACCACCGCTGGTAGCGGTGGTTTTTTTGTTTGCAAGCAGCAGATTA
CGCGCAGAAAAAAAGGATCTCAAGAAGATCCTTTGATCTTTTCTACGGGGTCTGACGCTCAGTGGAACGA
AAACTCACGTTAAGGGATTTTGGTCATGAACAATAAAACTGTCTGCTTACATAAACAGTAATACAAGGGG
TGTTATGAGCCATATTCAACGGGAAACGTCTTGCTCTAGGCCGCGATTAAATTCCAACATGGATGCTGAT
TTATATGGGTATAAATGGGCTCGCGATAATGTCGGGCAATCAGGTGCGACAATCTATCGATTGTATGGGA
AGCCCGATGCGCCAGAGTTGTTTCTGAAACATGGCAAAGGTAGCGTTGCCAATGATGTTACAGATGAGAT
GGTCAGACTAAACTGGCTGACGGAATTTATGCCTCTTCCGACCATCAAGCATTTTATCCGTACTCCTGAT
GATGCATGGTTACTCACCACTGCGATCCCCGGGAAAACAGCATTCCAGGTATTAGAAGAATATCCTGATT
CAGGTGAAAATATTGTTGATGCGCTGGCAGTGTTCCTGCGCCGGTTGCATTCGATTCCTGTTTGTAATTG
TCCTTTTAACAGCGATCGCGTATTTCGTCTCGCTCAGGCGCAATCACGAATGAATAACGGTTTGGTTGAT
GCGAGTGATTTTGATGACGAGCGTAATGGCTGGCCTGTTGAACAAGTCTGGAAAGAAATGCATAAACTTT
TGCCATTCTCACCGGATTCAGTCGTCACTCATGGTGATTTCTCACTTGATAACCTTATTTTTGACGAGGG
GAAATTAATAGGTTGTATTGATGTTGGACGAGTCGGAATCGCAGACCGATACCAGGATCTTGCCATCCTA
TGGAACTGCCTCGGTGAGTTTTCTCCTTCATTACAGAAACGGCTTTTTCAAAAATATGGTATTGATAATC
CTGATATGAATAAATTGCAGTTTCATTTGATGCTCGATGAGTTTTTCTAAGAATTAATTCATGAGCGGAT
ACATATTTGAATGTATTTAGAAAAATAAACAAATAGGGGTTCCGCGCACATTTCCCCGAAAAGTGCCACC
TAAATTGTAAGCGTTAATATTTTGTTAAAATTCGCGTTAAATTTTTGTTAAATCAGCTCATTTTTTAACC
AATAGGCCGAAATCGGCAAAATCCCTTATAAATCAAAAGAATAGACCGAGATAGGGT
[37 nt withheld, positions 5868-5904]
AAAGAACGTGGACTCCAACGTCAAAGG
[49 nt withheld, positions 5932-5980]
T
[91 nt withheld, positions 5982-6072]
G
[124 nt withheld, positions 6074-6197]
CCCATTCGCCA
Features (pLannotate 1.2.2; 22 found; start..end, strand, type, name):
     26..73      -  terminator     T7 terminator: transcription terminator for bacteriophage T7 RNA polymerase
     81..130     -  CDS            SET1 (fragment): solubility-enhancement tag derived from T7 phage gene 10B
    140..157     -  CDS            9xHis (fragment): 9xHis affinity tag
    201..1052    -  CDS            CASP4 (fragment): CASP4_HUMAN - Also known as ICH2 From Homo sapiens (Human).
   1059..1079    -  CDS            TEV site: tobacco etch virus (TEV) protease recognition and cleavage site
   1086..1103    -  CDS            thrombin site: thrombin recognition and cleavage site
   1114..1130    -  CDS            capTEV™ (fragment): composite tag for in vivo biotinylation, TEV protease cleavage, and 6xHis tagging
   1149..1171    -  RBS            RBS: efficient ribosome binding site from bacteriophage T7 gene 10 (Olins and Rangwala, 1989)
   1186..1210    -  protein_bind   lac operator: The lac repressor binds to the lac operator to inhibit transcription in E. coli. This inhibition can be relieved by adding lactose or isopropyl-β-D-thiogalactopyranoside (IPTG). lac repressor encoded by lacI
   1211..1229    -  promoter       T7 promoter: promoter for bacteriophage T7 RNA polymerase
   1251..1530    +  CDS            TcR (fragment): tetracycline efflux protein; tet; confers resistance to tetracycline
   1538..1615    +  promoter       lacI promoter: lacI
   1616..2698    +  CDS            lacI: lac repressor; lacI; The lac repressor binds to the lac operator to inhibit transcription in E. coli. This inhibition can be relieved by adding lactose or isopropyl-β-D-thiogalactopyranoside (IPTG).
   2711..2732    +  protein_bind   CAP binding site: CAP binding activates transcription in the presence of cAMP. E. coli catabolite activator protein
   2747..3038    +  CDS            TcR (fragment): tetracycline efflux protein; tet; confers resistance to tetracycline
   3110..3490    -  CDS            YPB1_ECOLX: Protein predicted: Swiss-Prot protein existence level 4. From Escherichia coli.
   3507..3698    +  CDS            rop: Rop protein, which maintains plasmids at low copy number; rop
   3800..3939    +  misc_feature   bom: basis of mobility region from pBR322
   4125..4713    -  rep_origin     ori: high-copy-number ColE1/pMB1/pBR322/pUC origin of replication
   4835..5650    +  CDS            KanR: aminoglycoside phosphotransferase; aph(3')-Ia; confers resistance to kanamycin in bacteria or G418 (Geneticin®) in eukaryotes
   5659..5716    -  promoter       AmpR promoter (fragment): bla
   5769..6197    -  rep_origin     f1 ori (sequence partly withheld): f1 bacteriophage origin of replication; arrow indicates direction of (+) strand synthesis
