[The description below was written by a language model from this plasmid's Addgene catalogue record and pLannotate feature annotations shown in this document.]
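Description:
pET28_Caspase-4_K356D is a bacterial expression plasmid built on the pET28a backbone for overproducing a mutant form of the human caspase-4 (CASP4) enzymatic domain in E. coli. The sequenced construct is about 6.2 kb. It replicates from a ColE1/pMB1-type origin accompanied by the rop gene and the bom mobility region, is selected with kanamycin through the aph(3')-Ia marker, and also carries an f1 phage origin. The catalogue lists it as high copy, although rop is a copy-number-limiting element typical of pET vectors. Short annotations for tetracycline resistance and an AmpR promoter are only fragments, most likely backbone remnants rather than functional markers.

The insert was cloned between BamHI and EcoRI sites and encodes a partial CASP4 coding sequence, consistent with the catalytic domain rather than the full-length protein, carrying the K356D substitution. Expression is driven by a T7 promoter with an adjacent lac operator and the phage T7 gene 10 ribosome binding site, and ends at the T7 terminator. The plasmid-borne lacI gene supplies repressor, so transcription stays low until induction with IPTG in a host that provides T7 RNA polymerase. The protein carries an N-terminal His tag followed by thrombin and TEV protease sites, allowing affinity purification and tag removal. A His-tag fragment is also annotated downstream of the insert, as in the parental vector, but the record does not indicate whether it is translated. The stated purpose is protein overexpression in bacteria, and the associated publication concerns structural analysis of cytokine cleavage by caspase-4. The specific functional effect of K356D is not stated in the record.
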