Addgene plasmid #214312: pET28_Caspase-4_K356D
Purpose: Protein overexpression in bacteria
Depositing lab: Jonathan Kagan. Depositing organization: Boston Children's Hospital. Publication: Structural insights into cytokine cleavage by inflammatory caspase-4. Devant P, Dong Y, Mintseris J, Ma W, Gygi SP, Wu H, Kagan JC. Nature. 2023 Dec;624(7991):451-459. doi: 10.1038/s41586-023-06751-9. Epub 2023 Nov 22. PubMed 37993712.
Backbone
  Vector backbone: pET28a
  Backbone size w/o insert (bp): 5400
  Vector type: Bacterial Expression
Growth in bacteria
  Bacterial resistance: Kanamycin, 50 μg/mL
  Growth temperature: 37°C
  Growth strain: DH5alpha
  Copy number: High Copy
Gene/Insert
  Gene/Insert name: CASP4 (alt name: Caspase-4 enzymatic domain)
  Species: H. sapiens (human)
  Mutation: K356D
  Entrez Gene: CASP4 (a.k.a. ICE(rel)II, ICEREL-II, ICH-2, Mih1, Mih1/TX, TX)
  Promoter: T7
  Tag / fusion protein: His-TEV (N terminal on insert)
  Cloning method: Restriction Enzyme; 5′ cloning site BamHI (not destroyed); 3′ cloning site EcoRI (not destroyed)
  Sequencing primers: 5′ T7-fwd; 3′ T7-term
Terms and licenses: Academic/Nonprofit Terms; Industry Terms: Not Available to Industry
How to cite: pET28_Caspase-4_K356D was a gift from Jonathan Kagan (Addgene plasmid # 214312 ; http://n2t.net/addgene:214312 ; RRID:Addgene_214312)
